>Addgene plasmid #190108 | Marathon-RT for Split-PE (pEH59) | addgene full sequence | sequence record 370604 | Addgene NGS Result
ATACGCGTTGACATTGATTATTGACTAGTTATTAATAGTAATCAATTACGGGGTCATTAGTTCATAGCCC
ATATATGGAGTTCCGCGTTACATAACTTACGGTAAATGGCCCGCCTGGCTGACCGCCCAACGACCCCCGC
CCATTGACGTCAATAATGACGTATGTTCCCATAGTAACGCCAATAGGGACTTTCCATTGACGTCAATGGG
TGGAGTATTTACGGTAAACTGCCCACTTGGCAGTACATCAAGTGTATCATATGCCAAGTACGCCCCCTAT
TGACGTCAATGACGGTAAATGGCCCGCCTGGCATTATGCCCAGTACATGACCTTATGGGACTTTCCTACT
TGGCAGTACATCTACGTATTAGTCATCGCTATTACCATGGTGATGCGGTTTTGGCAGTACATCAATGGGC
GTGGATAGCGGTTTGACTCACGGGGATTTCCAAGTCTCCACCCCATTGACGTCAATGGGAGTTTGTTTTG
GCACCAAAATCAACGGGACTTTCCAAAATGTCGTAACAACTCCGCCCCATTGACGCAAATGGGCGGTAGG
CGTGTACGGTGGGAGGTCTATATAAGCAGAGCTGGTTTAGTGAACCGTCAGATCCGCTAGAGATCCGCGG
CCGCTAATACGACTCACTATAGGGAGAGCCGCCACCATGAAACGGACAGCCGACGGAAGCGAGTTCGAGT
CACCAAAGAAGAAGCGGAAAGTCGACACCAGCAATCTGATGGAACAGATCCTGAGCAGCGACAACCTGAA
CCGGGCCTACCTGCAGGTGGTGAGAAATAAAGGCGCTGAAGGCGTTGATGGCATGAAGTACACCGAGCTG
AAGGAGCATCTGGCCAAGAACGGCGAGACAATCAAGGGCCAGCTGAGAACCAGAAAGTATAAGCCTCAGC
CAGCTAGACGGGTGGAAATCCCCAAGCCCGATGGCGGAGTGCGGAACCTGGGAGTGCCAACAGTCACAGA
CCGGTTCATCCAGCAGGCTATCGCCCAAGTGCTGACCCCTATCTACGAGGAACAGTTTCACGACCACTCT
TACGGCTTCCGGCCCAACAGATGCGCCCAGCAAGCCATCCTGACAGCCCTGAACATCATGAACGATGGTA
ATGACTGGATCGTGGACATCGACCTGGAAAAGTTTTTCGATACCGTGAATCACGATAAGCTGATGACGCT
GATTGGCAGAACCATCAAGGACGGCGACGTGATCTCTATTGTGCGCAAGTACCTCGTGTCCGGCATCATG
ATCGATGACGAGTACGAAGATAGCATCGTGGGAACACCTCAGGGCGGCAACCTGTCTCCTCTGCTGGCCA
ACATCATGCTGAACGAGCTGGATAAGGAGATGGAAAAAAGGGGCCTGAACTTCGTGCGGTACGCCGACGA
CTGCATCATCATGGTCGGCTCCGAGATGAGCGCCAACAGAGTCATGCGGAACATCAGCAGATTCATCGAA
GAGAAGCTGGGCCTGAAAGTGAACATGACCAAGTCCAAGGTGGACAGACCTAGCGGACTGAAGTACTTGG
GCTTTGGCTTCTACTTCGACCCCAGAGCCCACCAGTTCAAGGCCAAGCCTCACGCCAAGAGCGTGGCTAA
GTTCAAAAAGAGAATGAAAGAGCTGACCTGTAGAAGCTGGGGCGTGTCTAACAGCTACAAGGTGGAAAAA
CTGAATCAACTGATCAGAGGCTGGATCAACTACTTCAAGATCGGCAGCATGAAGACCCTGTGTAAAGAGC
TGGACAGCAGAATCAGGTACAGACTGCGGATGTGCATCTGGAAGCAGTGGAAAACCCCTCAGAACCAGGA
GAAAAACCTGGTCAAGCTTGGAATTGACAGAAATACCGCCAGAAGAGTGGCCTATACAGGCAAGCGAATC
GCCTACGTGTGCAACAAGGGCGCCGTGAACGTGGCTATCAGCAACAAGCGGCTGGCCAGCTTCGGCCTGA
TCTCTATGCTGGACTACTACATCGAGAAGTGCGTGACCTGCTCTGGCGGCTCAAAAAGAACCGCCGACGG
CAGCGAATTCGAGCCCAAGAAGAAGAGGAAAGTCTAACCGGTCATCATCACCATCACCATTGAGTTTAAA
CCCGCTGATCAGCCTCGACTGTGCCTTCTAGTTGCCAGCCATCTGTTGTTTGCCCCTCCCCCGTGCCTTC
CTTGACCCTGGAAGGTGCCACTCCCACTGTCCTTTCCTAATAAAATGAGAAAATTGCATCGCATTGTCTG
AGTAGGTGTCATTCTATTCTGGGGGGTGGGGTGGGGCAGGACAGCAAGGGGGAGGATTGGGAAGACAATA
GCAGGCATGCTGGGGATGCGGTGGGCTCTATGGCTTCTGAGGCGGAAAGAACCAGCTGGGGCTCGATACC
GTCGACCTCTAGCTAGAGCTTGGCGTAATCATGGTCATAGCTGTTTCCTGTGTGAAATTGTTATCCGCTC
ACAATTCCACACAACATACGAGCCGGAAGCATAAAGTGTAAAGCCTAGGGTGCCTAATGAGTGAGCTAAC
TCACATTAATTGCGTTGCGCTCACTGCCCGCTTTCCAGTCGGGAAACCTGTCGTGCCAGCTGCATTAATG
AATCGGCCAACGCGCGGGGAGAGGCGGTTTGCGTATTGGGCGCTCTTCCGCTTCCTCGCTCACTGACTCG
CTGCGCTCGGTCGTTCGGCTGCGGCGAGCGGTATCAGCTCACTCAAAGGCGGTAATACGGTTATCCACAG
AATCAGGGGATAACGCAGGAAAGAACATGTGAGCAAAAGGCCAGCAAAAGGCCAGGAACCGTAAAAAGGC
CGCGTTGCTGGCGTTTTTCCATAGGCTCCGCCCCCCTGACGAGCATCACAAAAATCGACGCTCAAGTCAG
AGGTGGCGAAACCCGACAGGACTATAAAGATACCAGGCGTTTCCCCCTGGAAGCTCCCTCGTGCGCTCTC
CTGTTCCGACCCTGCCGCTTACCGGATACCTGTCCGCCTTTCTCCCTTCGGGAAGCGTGGCGCTTTCTCA
TAGCTCACGCTGTAGGTATCTCAGTTCGGTGTAGGTCGTTCGCTCCAAGCTGGGCTGTGTGCACGAACCC
CCCGTTCAGCCCGACCGCTGCGCCTTATCCGGTAACTATCGTCTTGAGTCCAACCCGGTAAGACACGACT
TATCGCCACTGGCAGCAGCCACTGGTAACAGGATTAGCAGAGCGAGGTATGTAGGCGGTGCTACAGAGTT
CTTGAAGTGGTGGCCTAACTACGGCTACACTAGAAGAACAGTATTTGGTATCTGCGCTCTGCTGAAGCCA
GTTACCTTCGGAAAAAGAGTTGGTAGCTCTTGATCCGGCAAACAAACCACCGCTGGTAGCGGTGGTTTTT
TTGTTTGCAAGCAGCAGATTACGCGCAGAAAAAAAGGATCTCAAGAAGATCCTTTGATCTTTTCTACGGG
GTCTGACACTCAGTGGAACGAAAACTCACGTTAAGGGATTTTGGTCATGAGATTATCAAAAAGGATCTTC
ACCTAGATCCTTTTAAATTAAAAATGAAGTTTTAAATCAATCTAAAGTATATATGAGTAAACTTGGTCTG
ACAGTTACCAATGCTTAATCAGTGAGGCACCTATCTCAGCGATCTGTCTATTTCGTTCATCCATAGTTGC
CTGACTCCCCGTCGTGTAGATAACTACGATACGGGAGGGCTTACCATCTGGCCCCAGTGCTGCAATGATA
CCGCGAGACCCACGCTCACCGGCTCCAGATTTATCAGCAATAAACCAGCCAGCCGGAAGGGCCGAGCGCA
GAAGTGGTCCTGCAACTTTATCCGCCTCCATCCAGTCTATTAATTGTTGCCGGGAAGCTAGAGTAAGTAG
TTCGCCAGTTAATAGTTTGCGCAACGTTGTTGCCATTGCTACAGGCATCGTGGTGTCACGCTCGTCGTTT
GGTATGGCTTCATTCAGCTCCGGTTCCCAACGATCAAGGCGAGTTACATGATCCCCCATGTTGTGCAAAA
AAGCGGTTAGCTCCTTCGGTCCTCCGATCGTTGTCAGAAGTAAGTTGGCCGCAGTGTTATCACTCATGGT
TATGGCAGCACTGCATAATTCTCTTACTGTCATGCCATCCGTAAGATGCTTTTCTGTGACTGGTGAGTAC
TCAACCAAGTCATTCTGAGAATAGTGTATGCGGCGACCGAGTTGCTCTTGCCCGGCGTCAATACGGGATA
ATACCGCGCCACATAGCAGAACTTTAAAAGTGCTCATCATTGGAAAACGTTCTTCGGGGCGAAAACTCTC
AAGGATCTTACCGCTGTTGAGATCCAGTTCGATGTAACCCACTCGTGCACCCAACTGATCTTCAGCATCT
TTTACTTTCACCAGCGTTTCTGGGTGAGCAAAAACAGGAAGGCAAAATGCCGCAAAAAAGGGAATAAGGG
CGACACGGAAATGTTGAATACTCATACTCTTCCTTTTTCAATATTATTGAAGCATTTATCAGGGTTATTG
TCTCATGAGCGGATACATATTTGAATGTATTTAGAAAAATAAACAAATAGGGGTTCCGCGCACATTTCCC
CGAAAAGTGCCACCTGACGTCGACGGATCGGGAGATCGATCTCCCGATCCCCTAGGGTCTACTCTCAGTA
CAATCTGCTCTGATGCCGCATAGTTAAGCCAGTATCTGCTCCCTGCTTGTGTGTTGGAGGTCGCTGAGTA
GTGCGCGAGCAAAATTTAAGCTACAACAAGGCAAGGCTTGACCGACAATTGCATGAAGAATCTGCTTAGG
GTTAGGCGTTTTGCGCTGCTTCGCGATGTACGGGCCAGAT
Features (pLannotate 1.2.2; 14 found; start..end, strand, type, name):
     10..389     +  enhancer       CMV enhancer: human cytomegalovirus immediate early enhancer
    390..593     +  promoter       CMV promoter: human cytomegalovirus (CMV) immediate early promoter
    635..653     +  promoter       T7 promoter: promoter for bacteriophage T7 RNA polymerase
   2119..2343    +  polyA_signal   bGH poly(A) signal: bovine growth hormone polyadenylation signal
   2347..2368    +  promoter       SV40 promoter (fragment): SV40 enhancer and early promoter
   2373..2389    +  misc_feature   MCS (fragment): pBluescript multiple cloning site
   2438..2454    -  protein_bind   lac operator: The lac repressor binds to the lac operator to inhibit transcription in E. coli. This inhibition can be relieved by adding lactose or isopropyl-β-D-thiogalactopyranoside (IPTG). lac repressor encoded by lacI
   2462..2492    -  promoter       lac promoter: promoter for the E. coli lac operon
   2507..2528    -  protein_bind   CAP binding site: CAP binding activates transcription in the presence of cAMP. E. coli catabolite activator protein
   2541..2633    -  CDS            lacI (fragment): lac repressor; lacI; The lac repressor binds to the lac operator to inhibit transcription in E. coli. This inhibition can be relieved by adding lactose or isopropyl-β-D-thiogalactopyranoside (IPTG).
   2816..3404    -  rep_origin     ori: high-copy-number ColE1/pMB1/pBR322/pUC origin of replication
   3575..4435    -  CDS            AmpR: β-lactamase; bla; confers resistance to ampicillin, carbenicillin, and related antibiotics
   4436..4540    -  promoter       AmpR promoter: bla
   4611..4655    -  misc_feature   bom (fragment): basis of mobility region from pBR322
