[The description below was written by a language model from this plasmid's Addgene catalogue record and pLannotate feature annotations shown in this document.]
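Description:
Marathon-RT for Split-PE (pEH59) is a 4.8 kb mammalian expression plasmid built on the pCMV-T7 backbone. It is propagated in E. coli through a high-copy ColE1/pUC-type origin and selected with ampicillin via a β-lactamase gene driven by its own promoter. The remaining bacterial-side annotations (lac promoter and operator, CAP binding site, short lacI, SV40 promoter, multiple cloning site and bom fragments) are backbone remnants with no apparent role in the payload.

The expression cassette consists of the human cytomegalovirus immediate early enhancer and promoter, followed by a T7 promoter, the open reading frame, and a bovine growth hormone polyadenylation signal. CMV drives strong constitutive transcription in mammalian cells, while the T7 promoter in principle allows in vitro transcription of the same coding region. The insert itself was not annotated by the automated feature table, but it falls in the gap between the T7 promoter and the bGH poly(A) signal. According to the catalogue entry, it is a synthetic, human codon-optimized Marathon-RT, a reverse transcriptase flanked at both the N and C termini by bipartite nuclear localization signals to direct it to the nucleus. It was assembled by Gibson cloning from a previously published sequence.

As the name and associated work indicate, the plasmid supplies a compact reverse transcriptase as a separate, untethered protein for "split" prime editing, in which the reverse transcriptase is not fused to the Cas9 nickase. The nickase and the prime editing guide RNA are not encoded here and would have to be provided from other constructs.
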