Addgene plasmid #190108: Marathon-RT for Split-PE (pEH59)
Purpose: Expresses Marathon-RT (human codon optimization)
Depositing lab: Keith Joung. Depositing organization: Massachusetts General Hospital. Publication: Engineered CRISPR prime editors with compact, untethered reverse transcriptases. Grunewald J, Miller BR, Szalay RN, Cabeceiras PK, Woodilla CJ, Holtz EJB, Petri K, Joung JK. Nat Biotechnol. 2023 Mar;41(3):337-343. doi: 10.1038/s41587-022-01473-1. Epub 2022 Sep 26. PubMed 36163548.
Backbone
  Vector backbone: pCMV-T7, Addgene #132775
  Vector type: Mammalian Expression
Growth in bacteria
  Bacterial resistance: Ampicillin, 100 μg/mL
  Growth temperature: 37°C
  Growth strain: DH5alpha
  Copy number: High Copy
Gene/Insert
  Gene/Insert name: Marathon-RT
  Species: Synthetic
  Promoter: CMV
  Tag / fusion protein: bpNLS (N terminal on insert); bpNLS (C terminal on insert)
  Cloning method: Gibson Cloning
Resource information
  A portion of this plasmid was derived from a plasmid made by: sequence from Zhao et al., RNA 2018 (PMID: 29109157)
Terms and licenses: Academic/Nonprofit Terms; Industry Terms: Not Available to Industry
How to cite: Marathon-RT for Split-PE (pEH59) was a gift from Keith Joung (Addgene plasmid # 190108 ; http://n2t.net/addgene:190108 ; RRID:Addgene_190108)
